>Addgene plasmid #84742 | pY027 | depositor full sequence | sequence record 162429 | pY027 sequence 9531 bps
GACGGATCGGGAGATCTCCCGATCCCCTATGGTGCACTCTCAGTACAATCTGCTCTGATGCCGCATAGTT
AAGCCAGTATCTGCTCCCTGCTTGTGTGTTGGAGGTCGCTGAGTAGTGCGCGAGCAAAATTTAAGCTACA
ACAAGGCAAGGCTTGACCGACTTAATTAAGAGGGCCTATTTCCCATGATTCCTTCATATTTGCATATACG
ATACAAGGCTGTTAGAGAGATAATTGGAATTAATTTGACTGTAAACACAAAGATATTAGTACAAAATACG
TGACGTAGAAAGTAATAATTTCTTGGGTAGTTTGCAGTTTTAAAATTATGTTTTAAAATGGACTATCATA
TGCTTACCGTAACTTGAAAGTATTTCGATTTCTTGGCTTTATATATCTTGTGGAAAGGACGAAACACCGT
AATTTCTACTAAGTGTAGATGGAGACGATATATCGTCTCTTTTTCAATTGCATGAAGAATCTGCTTAGGG
TTAGGCGTTTTGCGCTGCTTCGCGATGTACGGGCCAGATATACGCGTTGACATTGATTATTGACTAGTTA
TTAATAGTAATCAATTACGGGGTCATTAGTTCATAGCCCATATATGGAGTTCCGCGTTACATAACTTACG
GTAAATGGCCCGCCTGGCTGACCGCCCAACGACCCCCGCCCATTGACGTCAATAATGACGTATGTTCCCA
TAGTAACGCCAATAGGGACTTTCCATTGACGTCAATGGGTGGAGTATTTACGGTAAACTGCCCACTTGGC
AGTACATCAAGTGTATCATATGCCAAGTACGCCCCCTATTGACGTCAATGACGGTAAATGGCCCGCCTGG
CATTATGCCCAGTACATGACCTTATGGGACTTTCCTACTTGGCAGTACATCTACGTATTAGTCATCGCTA
TTACCATGGTGATGCGGTTTTGGCAGTACATCAATGGGCGTGGATAGCGGTTTGACTCACGGGGATTTCC
AAGTCTCCACCCCATTGACGTCAATGGGAGTTTGTTTTGGCACCAAAATCAACGGGACTTTCCAAAATGT
CGTAACAACTCCGCCCCATTGACGCAAATGGGCGGTAGGCGTGTACGGTGGGAGGTCTATATAAGCAGAG
CTCTCTGGCTAACTAGAGAACCCACTGCTTACTGGCTTATCGAAATTAATACGACTCACTATAGGGAGAC
CCAAGCTGGCTAGCGTTTAAACTTAAGCTTGGTACCGCCACCATGAGCAAGCTGGAGAAGTTTACAAACT
GCTACTCCCTGTCTAAGACCCTGAGGTTCAAGGCCATCCCTGTGGGCAAGACCCAGGAGAACATCGACAA
TAAGCGGCTGCTGGTGGAGGACGAGAAGAGAGCCGAGGATTATAAGGGCGTGAAGAAGCTGCTGGATCGC
TACTATCTGTCTTTTATCAACGACGTGCTGCACAGCATCAAGCTGAAGAATCTGAACAATTACATCAGCC
TGTTCCGGAAGAAAACCAGAACCGAGAAGGAGAATAAGGAGCTGGAGAACCTGGAGATCAATCTGCGGAA
GGAGATCGCCAAGGCCTTCAAGGGCAACGAGGGCTACAAGTCCCTGTTTAAGAAGGATATCATCGAGACA
ATCCTGCCAGAGTTCCTGGACGATAAGGACGAGATCGCCCTGGTGAACAGCTTCAATGGCTTTACCACAG
CCTTCACCGGCTTCTTTGATAACAGAGAGAATATGTTTTCCGAGGAGGCCAAGAGCACATCCATCGCCTT
CAGGTGTATCAACGAGAATCTGACCCGCTACATCTCTAATATGGACATCTTCGAGAAGGTGGACGCCATC
TTTGATAAGCACGAGGTGCAGGAGATCAAGGAGAAGATCCTGAACAGCGACTATGATGTGGAGGATTTCT
TTGAGGGCGAGTTCTTTAACTTTGTGCTGACACAGGAGGGCATCGACGTGTATAACGCCATCATCGGCGG
CTTCGTGACCGAGAGCGGCGAGAAGATCAAGGGCCTGAACGAGTACATCAACCTGTATAATCAGAAAACC
AAGCAGAAGCTGCCTAAGTTTAAGCCACTGTATAAGCAGGTGCTGAGCGATCGGGAGTCTCTGAGCTTCT
ACGGCGAGGGCTATACATCCGATGAGGAGGTGCTGGAGGTGTTTAGAAACACCCTGAACAAGAACAGCGA
GATCTTCAGCTCCATCAAGAAGCTGGAGAAGCTGTTCAAGAATTTTGACGAGTACTCTAGCGCCGGCATC
TTTGTGAAGAACGGCCCCGCCATCAGCACAATCTCCAAGGATATCTTCGGCGAGTGGAACGTGATCCGGG
ACAAGTGGAATGCCGAGTATGACGATATCCACCTGAAGAAGAAGGCCGTGGTGACCGAGAAGTACGAGGA
CGATCGGAGAAAGTCCTTCAAGAAGATCGGCTCCTTTTCTCTGGAGCAGCTGCAGGAGTACGCCGACGCC
GATCTGTCTGTGGTGGAGAAGCTGAAGGAGATCATCATCCAGAAGGTGGATGAGATCTACAAGGTGTATG
GCTCCTCTGAGAAGCTGTTCGACGCCGATTTTGTGCTGGAGAAGAGCCTGAAGAAGAACGACGCCGTGGT
GGCCATCATGAAGGACCTGCTGGATTCTGTGAAGAGCTTCGAGAATTACATCAAGGCCTTCTTTGGCGAG
GGCAAGGAGACAAACAGGGACGAGTCCTTCTATGGCGATTTTGTGCTGGCCTACGACATCCTGCTGAAGG
TGGACCACATCTACGATGCCATCCGCAATTATGTGACCCAGAAGCCCTACTCTAAGGATAAGTTCAAGCT
GTATTTTCAGAACCCTCAGTTCATGGGCGGCTGGGACAAGGATAAGGAGACAGACTATCGGGCCACCATC
CTGAGATACGGCTCCAAGTACTATCTGGCCATCATGGATAAGAAGTACGCCAAGTGCCTGCAGAAGATCG
ACAAGGACGATGTGAACGGCAATTACGAGAAGATCAACTATAAGCTGCTGCCCGGCCCTAATAAGATGCT
GCCAAAGGTGTTCTTTTCTAAGAAGTGGATGGCCTACTATAACCCCAGCGAGGACATCCAGAAGATCTAC
AAGAATGGCACATTCAAGAAGGGCGATATGTTTAACCTGAATGACTGTCACAAGCTGATCGACTTCTTTA
AGGATAGCATCTCCCGGTATCCAAAGTGGTCCAATGCCTACGATTTCAACTTTTCTGAGACAGAGAAGTA
TAAGGACATCGCCGGCTTTTACAGAGAGGTGGAGGAGCAGGGCTATAAGGTGAGCTTCGAGTCTGCCAGC
AAGAAGGAGGTGGATAAGCTGGTGGAGGAGGGCAAGCTGTATATGTTCCAGATCTATAACAAGGACTTTT
CCGATAAGTCTCACGGCACACCCAATCTGCACACCATGTACTTCAAGCTGCTGTTTGACGAGAACAATCA
CGGACAGATCAGGCTGAGCGGAGGAGCAGAGCTGTTCATGAGGCGCGCCTCCCTGAAGAAGGAGGAGCTG
GTGGTGCACCCAGCCAACTCCCCTATCGCCAACAAGAATCCAGATAATCCCAAGAAAACCACAACCCTGT
CCTACGACGTGTATAAGGATAAGAGGTTTTCTGAGGACCAGTACGAGCTGCACATCCCAATCGCCATCAA
TAAGTGCCCCAAGAACATCTTCAAGATCAATACAGAGGTGCGCGTGCTGCTGAAGCACGACGATAACCCC
TATGTGATCGGCATCGATAGGGGCGAGCGCAATCTGCTGTATATCGTGGTGGTGGACGGCAAGGGCAACA
TCGTGGAGCAGTATTCCCTGAACGAGATCATCAACAACTTCAACGGCATCAGGATCAAGACAGATTACCA
CTCTCTGCTGGACAAGAAGGAGAAGGAGAGGTTCGAGGCCCGCCAGAACTGGACCTCCATCGAGAATATC
AAGGAGCTGAAGGCCGGCTATATCTCTCAGGTGGTGCACAAGATCTGCGAGCTGGTGGAGAAGTACGATG
CCGTGATCGCCCTGGAGGACCTGAACTCTGGCTTTAAGAATAGCCGCGTGAAGGTGGAGAAGCAGGTGTA
TCAGAAGTTCGAGAAGATGCTGATCGATAAGCTGAACTACATGGTGGACAAGAAGTCTAATCCTTGTGCA
ACAGGCGGCGCCCTGAAGGGCTATCAGATCACCAATAAGTTCGAGAGCTTTAAGTCCATGTCTACCCAGA
ACGGCTTCATCTTTTACATCCCTGCCTGGCTGACATCCAAGATCGATCCATCTACCGGCTTTGTGAACCT
GCTGAAAACCAAGTATACCAGCATCGCCGATTCCAAGAAGTTCATCAGCTCCTTTGACAGGATCATGTAC
GTGCCCGAGGAGGATCTGTTCGAGTTTGCCCTGGACTATAAGAACTTCTCTCGCACAGACGCCGATTACA
TCAAGAAGTGGAAGCTGTACTCCTACGGCAACCGGATCAGAATCTTCCGGAATCCTAAGAAGAACAACGT
GTTCGACTGGGAGGAGGTGTGCCTGACCAGCGCCTATAAGGAGCTGTTCAACAAGTACGGCATCAATTAT
CAGCAGGGCGATATCAGAGCCCTGCTGTGCGAGCAGTCCGACAAGGCCTTCTACTCTAGCTTTATGGCCC
TGATGAGCCTGATGCTGCAGATGCGGAACAGCATCACAGGCCGCACCGACGTGGATTTTCTGATCAGCCC
TGTGAAGAACTCCGACGGCATCTTCTACGATAGCCGGAACTATGAGGCCCAGGAGAATGCCATCCTGCCA
AAGAACGCCGACGCCAATGGCGCCTATAACATCGCCAGAAAGGTGCTGTGGGCCATCGGCCAGTTCAAGA
AGGCCGAGGACGAGAAGCTGGATAAGGTGAAGATCGCCATCTCTAACAAGGAGTGGCTGGAGTACGCCCA
GACCAGCGTGAAGCACAAAAGGCCGGCGGCCACGAAAAAGGCCGGCCAGGCAAAAAAGAAAAAGGGATCC
TACCCATACGATGTTCCAGATTACGCTTATCCCTACGACGTGCCTGATTATGCATACCCATATGATGTCC
CCGACTATGCCTAAGAATTCTGCAGATATCCAGCACAGTGGCGGCCGCTCGAGTCTAGAGGGCCCGTTTA
AACCCGCTGATCAGCCTCGACTGTGCCTTCTAGTTGCCAGCCATCTGTTGTTTGCCCCTCCCCCGTGCCT
TCCTTGACCCTGGAAGGTGCCACTCCCACTGTCCTTTCCTAATAAAATGAGGAAATTGCATCGCATTGTC
TGAGTAGGTGTCATTCTATTCTGGGGGGTGGGGTGGGGCAGGACAGCAAGGGGGAGGATTGGGAAGACAA
TAGCAGGCATGCTGGGGATGCGGTGGGCTCTATGGCTTCTGAGGCGGAAAGAACCAGCTGGGGCTCTAGG
GGGTATCCCC
[124 nt withheld, positions 5401-5524]
C
[91 nt withheld, positions 5526-5616]
A
[49 nt withheld, positions 5618-5666]
CCTTTGACGTTGGAGTCCACGTTCTTT
[37 nt withheld, positions 5694-5730]
ACCCTATCTCGGTCTATTCTTTTGATTTATAAGGGATTTTGCCGATTTCGGCCTATTGGTTAAAAAATGA
GCTGATTTAACAAAAATTTAACGCGAATTAATTCTGTGGAATGTGTGTCAGTTAGGGTGTGGAAAGTCCC
CAGGCTCCCCAGCAGGCAGAAGTATGCAAAGCATGCATCTCAATTAGTCAGCAACCAGGTGTGGAAAGTC
CCCAGGCTCCCCAGCAGGCAGAAGTATGCAAAGCATGCATCTCAATTAGTCAGCAACCATAGTCCCGCCC
CTAACTCCGCCCATCCCGCCCCTAACTCCGCCCAGTTCCGCCCATTCTCCGCCCCATGGCTGACTAATTT
TTTTTATTTATGCAGAGGCCGAGGCCGCCTCTGCCTCTGAGCTATTCCAGAAGTAGTGAGGAGGCTTTTT
TGGAGGCCTAGGCTTTTGCAAAAAGCTCCCGGGAGCTTGTATATCCATTTTCGGATCTGATCAAGAGACA
GGATGAGGATCGTTTCGCATGATTGAACAAGATGGATTGCACGCAGGTTCTCCGGCCGCTTGGGTGGAGA
GGCTATTCGGCTATGACTGGGCACAACAGACAATCGGCTGCTCTGATGCCGCCGTGTTCCGGCTGTCAGC
GCAGGGGCGCCCGGTTCTTTTTGTCAAGACCGACCTGTCCGGTGCCCTGAATGAACTGCAGGACGAGGCA
GCGCGGCTATCGTGGCTGGCCACGACGGGCGTTCCTTGCGCAGCTGTGCTCGACGTTGTCACTGAAGCGG
GAAGGGACTGGCTGCTATTGGGCGAAGTGCCGGGGCAGGATCTCCTGTCATCTCACCTTGCTCCTGCCGA
GAAAGTATCCATCATGGCTGATGCAATGCGGCGGCTGCATACGCTTGATCCGGCTACCTGCCCATTCGAC
CACCAAGCGAAACATCGCATCGAGCGAGCACGTACTCGGATGGAAGCCGGTCTTGTCGATCAGGATGATC
TGGACGAAGAGCATCAGGGGCTCGCGCCAGCCGAACTGTTCGCCAGGCTCAAGGCGCGCATGCCCGACGG
CGAGGATCTCGTCGTGACCCATGGCGATGCCTGCTTGCCGAATATCATGGTGGAAAATGGCCGCTTTTCT
GGATTCATCGACTGTGGCCGGCTGGGTGTGGCGGACCGCTATCAGGACATAGCGTTGGCTACCCGTGATA
TTGCTGAAGAGCTTGGCGGCGAATGGGCTGACCGCTTCCTCGTGCTTTACGGTATCGCCGCTCCCGATTC
GCAGCGCATCGCCTTCTATCGCCTTCTTGACGAGTTCTTCTGAGCGGGACTCTGGGGTTCGAAATGACCG
ACCAAGCGACGCCCAACCTGCCATCACGAGATTTCGATTCCACCGCCGCCTTCTATGAAAGGTTGGGCTT
CGGAATCGTTTTCCGGGACGCCGGCTGGATGATCCTCCAGCGCGGGGATCTCATGCTGGAGTTCTTCGCC
CACCCCAACTTGTTTATTGCAGCTTATAATGGTTACAAATAAAGCAATAGCATCACAAATTTCACAAATA
AAGCATTTTTTTCACTGCATTCTAGTTGTGGTTTGTCCAAACTCATCAATGTATCTTATCATGTCTGTAT
ACCGTCGACCTCTAGCTAGAGCTTGGCGTAATCATGGTCATAGCTGTTTCCTGTGTGAAATTGTTATCCG
CTCACAATTCCACACAACATACGAGCCGGAAGCATAAAGTGTAAAGCCTGGGGTGCCTAATGAGTGAGCT
AACTCACATTAATTGCGTTGCGCTCACTGCCCGCTTTCCAGTCGGGAAACCTGTCGTGCCAGCTGCATTA
ATGAATCGGCCAACGCGCGGGGAGAGGCGGTTTGCGTATTGGGCGCTCTTCCGCTTCCTCGCTCACTGAC
TCGCTGCGCTCGGTCGTTCGGCTGCGGCGAGCGGTATCAGCTCACTCAAAGGCGGTAATACGGTTATCCA
CAGAATCAGGGGATAACGCAGGAAAGAACATGTGAGCAAAAGGCCAGCAAAAGGCCAGGAACCGTAAAAA
GGCCGCGTTGCTGGCGTTTTTCCATAGGCTCCGCCCCCCTGACGAGCATCACAAAAATCGACGCTCAAGT
CAGAGGTGGCGAAACCCGACAGGACTATAAAGATACCAGGCGTTTCCCCCTGGAAGCTCCCTCGTGCGCT
CTCCTGTTCCGACCCTGCCGCTTACCGGATACCTGTCCGCCTTTCTCCCTTCGGGAAGCGTGGCGCTTTC
TCATAGCTCACGCTGTAGGTATCTCAGTTCGGTGTAGGTCGTTCGCTCCAAGCTGGGCTGTGTGCACGAA
CCCCCCGTTCAGCCCGACCGCTGCGCCTTATCCGGTAACTATCGTCTTGAGTCCAACCCGGTAAGACACG
ACTTATCGCCACTGGCAGCAGCCACTGGTAACAGGATTAGCAGAGCGAGGTATGTAGGCGGTGCTACAGA
GTTCTTGAAGTGGTGGCCTAACTACGGCTACACTAGAAGAACAGTATTTGGTATCTGCGCTCTGCTGAAG
CCAGTTACCTTCGGAAAAAGAGTTGGTAGCTCTTGATCCGGCAAACAAACCACCGCTGGTAGCGGTTTTT
TTGTTTGCAAGCAGCAGATTACGCGCAGAAAAAAAGGATCTCAAGAAGATCCTTTGATCTTTTCTACGGG
GTCTGACGCTCAGTGGAACGAAAACTCACGTTAAGGGATTTTGGTCATGAGATTATCAAAAAGGATCTTC
ACCTAGATCCTTTTAAATTAAAAATGAAGTTTTAAATCAATCTAAAGTATATATGAGTAAACTTGGTCTG
ACAGTTACCAATGCTTAATCAGTGAGGCACCTATCTCAGCGATCTGTCTATTTCGTTCATCCATAGTTGC
CTGACTCCCCGTCGTGTAGATAACTACGATACGGGAGGGCTTACCATCTGGCCCCAGTGCTGCAATGATA
CCGCGAGACCCACGCTCACCGGCTCCAGATTTATCAGCAATAAACCAGCCAGCCGGAAGGGCCGAGCGCA
GAAGTGGTCCTGCAACTTTATCCGCCTCCATCCAGTCTATTAATTGTTGCCGGGAAGCTAGAGTAAGTAG
TTCGCCAGTTAATAGTTTGCGCAACGTTGTTGCCATTGCTACAGGCATCGTGGTGTCACGCTCGTCGTTT
GGTATGGCTTCATTCAGCTCCGGTTCCCAACGATCAAGGCGAGTTACATGATCCCCCATGTTGTGCAAAA
AAGCGGTTAGCTCCTTCGGTCCTCCGATCGTTGTCAGAAGTAAGTTGGCCGCAGTGTTATCACTCATGGT
TATGGCAGCACTGCATAATTCTCTTACTGTCATGCCATCCGTAAGATGCTTTTCTGTGACTGGTGAGTAC
TCAACCAAGTCATTCTGAGAATAGTGTATGCGGCGACCGAGTTGCTCTTGCCCGGCGTCAATACGGGATA
ATACCGCGCCACATAGCAGAACTTTAAAAGTGCTCATCATTGGAAAACGTTCTTCGGGGCGAAAACTCTC
AAGGATCTTACCGCTGTTGAGATCCAGTTCGATGTAACCCACTCGTGCACCCAACTGATCTTCAGCATCT
TTTACTTTCACCAGCGTTTCTGGGTGAGCAAAAACAGGAAGGCAAAATGCCGCAAAAAAGGGAATAAGGG
CGACACGGAAATGTTGAATACTCATACTCTTCCTTTTTCAATATTATTGAAGCATTTATCAGGGTTATTG
TCTCATGAGCGGATACATATTTGAATGTATTTAGAAAAATAAACAAATAGGGGTTCCGCGCACATTTCCC
CGAAAAGTGCCACCTGACGTC
Features (pLannotate 1.2.2; 23 found; start..end, strand, type, name):
     28..80      -  misc_feature   bom (fragment): basis of mobility region from pBR322
    170..410     +  promoter       U6 promoter: RNA polymerase III promoter for human U6 snRNA
    539..918     +  enhancer       CMV enhancer: human cytomegalovirus immediate early enhancer
    919..1122    +  promoter       CMV promoter: human cytomegalovirus (CMV) immediate early promoter
   1118..1151    +  LTR            5' LTR (truncated) (fragment): truncated 5' long terminal repeat (LTR) from HIV-1
   1167..1185    +  promoter       T7 promoter: promoter for bacteriophage T7 RNA polymerase
   1233..4916    +  CDS            LbCpf1: CRISPR-associated protein from Lachnospiraceae bacterium ND2006 (Zetsche et al., 2015)
   4917..4964    +  CDS            nucleoplasmin NLS: bipartite nuclear localization signal from nucleoplasmin
   4971..5051    +  CDS            3xHA: three tandem HA epitope tags
   5131..5355    +  polyA_signal   bGH poly(A) signal: bovine growth hormone polyadenylation signal
   5359..5380    +  promoter       SV40 promoter (fragment): SV40 enhancer and early promoter
   5401..5829    +  rep_origin     f1 ori (sequence partly withheld): f1 bacteriophage origin of replication; arrow indicates direction of (+) strand synthesis
   5843..6172    +  promoter       SV40 promoter: SV40 enhancer and early promoter
   6239..7030    +  CDS            neo: KKA2_KLEPN - Also known as kan, nptII. Experimental evidence at protein level: Swiss-Prot protein existence level 1. Resistance to kanamycin, neomycin, paromomycin, ribostamycin, butirosin and gentamicin B. From Klebsiella pneumoniae.
   7054..7212    +  CDS            ble (fragment): BLE_KLEPN - Experimental evidence at protein level: Swiss-Prot protein existence level 1. Binding protein with a strong affinity to the bleomycin family of antibiotics. Binds to CL990; an antimitotic-antibiotic compound. From Klebsiella pneumoniae.
   7207..7328    +  polyA_signal   SV40 poly(A) signal: SV40 polyadenylation signal
   7401..7417    -  protein_bind   lac operator: The lac repressor binds to the lac operator to inhibit transcription in E. coli. This inhibition can be relieved by adding lactose or isopropyl-β-D-thiogalactopyranoside (IPTG). lac repressor encoded by lacI
   7425..7455    -  promoter       lac promoter: promoter for the E. coli lac operon
   7470..7491    -  protein_bind   CAP binding site: CAP binding activates transcription in the presence of cAMP. E. coli catabolite activator protein
   7504..7596    -  CDS            lacI (fragment): lac repressor; lacI; The lac repressor binds to the lac operator to inhibit transcription in E. coli. This inhibition can be relieved by adding lactose or isopropyl-β-D-thiogalactopyranoside (IPTG).
   7779..8364    -  rep_origin     ori: high-copy-number ColE1/pMB1/pBR322/pUC origin of replication
   8535..9395    -  CDS            AmpR: β-lactamase; bla; confers resistance to ampicillin, carbenicillin, and related antibiotics
   9396..9500    -  promoter       AmpR promoter: bla
