[The description below was written by a language model from this plasmid's Addgene catalogue record and pLannotate feature annotations shown in this document.]
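Description:
pY027 is a 9.5 kb mammalian expression and CRISPR plasmid built on the pcDNA3.1 backbone that delivers both components of a Cpf1 (Cas12a) genome-editing system from a single vector. It is maintained in E. coli through a high-copy ColE1/pUC-type origin and selected with ampicillin via the β-lactamase gene. An f1 origin inherited from the backbone is also present. For mammalian cells, the backbone carries an SV40 promoter driving the neomycin/kanamycin phosphotransferase gene followed by an SV40 polyadenylation signal, which would in principle permit G418 selection, although the record does not say this was used.

The main payload is a synthetic, human codon-optimised open reading frame for LbCpf1, the RNA-guided nuclease from Lachnospiraceae bacterium ND2006. It is transcribed from the CMV enhancer and immediate-early promoter and terminated by the bovine growth hormone poly(A) signal. The coding sequence is fused at its C terminus to a bipartite nucleoplasmin nuclear localisation signal, which directs the nuclease to the nucleus, and then to three tandem HA epitopes for detection. A T7 promoter lies between the CMV promoter and the coding sequence, as is standard in pcDNA3.1.

Upstream of the CMV cassette sits a human U6 RNA polymerase III promoter. According to the depositor it is followed by a BsmBI cloning cassette, so that a user-defined guide can be inserted and expressed as a crRNA. The cassette itself is not annotated in the feature table. The plasmid is intended for transfection into mammalian cells to express nuclease and guide together for targeted editing, and it comes from work on multiplexed editing with Cpf1 crRNA arrays.
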