Addgene plasmid #84742: pY027
Purpose: Expresses huLbCpf1 and crRNA guide
Depositing lab: Feng Zhang. Depositing organization: Broad Institute. Publication: Multiplex gene editing by CRISPR-Cpf1 using a single crRNA array. Zetsche B, Heidenreich M, Mohanraju P, Fedorova I, Kneppers J, DeGennaro EM, Winblad N, Choudhury SR, Abudayyeh OO, Gootenberg JS, Wu WY, Scott DA, Severinov K, van der Oost J, Zhang F. Nat Biotechnol. 2017 Jan;35(1):31-34. doi: 10.1038/nbt.3737. Epub 2016 Dec 5. PubMed 27918548.
Backbone
  Vector backbone: pcDNA3.1
  Backbone size w/o insert (bp): 4963
  Total vector size (bp): 9531
  Vector type: Mammalian Expression, CRISPR
Growth in bacteria
  Bacterial resistance: Ampicillin, 100 μg/mL
  Growth temperature: 37°C
  Growth strain: NEB Stable
  Copy number: High Copy
Gene/Insert
  Gene/Insert name: huLbCpf1 (alt name: huLbCas12a)
  Species: Synthetic
  Promoter: CMV
  Tag / fusion protein: NLS (C terminal on insert); 3xHA (C terminal on insert)
  Cloning method: Unknown
  Sequencing primers: 5′ cgcaaatgggcggtaggcgtg
Resource information
  A portion of this plasmid was derived from a plasmid made by: Synthesized by GenScript
Terms and licenses: Academic/Nonprofit Terms; Industry Terms: Not Available to Industry
Depositor comments: Contains a BsmBI cloning cassette for U6 driven crRNA expression.
How to cite: pY027 was a gift from Feng Zhang (Addgene plasmid # 84742 ; http://n2t.net/addgene:84742 ; RRID:Addgene_84742)
