>Addgene plasmid #84742 | pY027 | addgene partial sequence | sequence record 165202 | Amp-R 5'-ATAATACCGCGCCACATAGC-3'
GCTCATCATTGGAAAACGTTCTTCGGGGCGAAAACTCTCAAGGATCTTACCGCTGTTGAGATCCAGTTCG
ATGTAACCCACTCGTGCACCCAACTGATCTTCAGCATCTTTTACTTTCACCAGCGTTTCTGGGTGAGCAA
AAACAGGAAGGCAAAATGCCGCAAAAAAGGGAATAAGGGCGACACGGAAATGTTGAATACTCATACTCTT
CCTTTTTCAATATTATTGAAGCATTTATCAGGGTTATTGTCTCATGAGCGGATACATATTTGAATGTATT
TAGAAAAATAAACAAATAGGGGTTCCGCGCACATTTCCCCGAAAAGTGCCACCTGACGTCGACGGATCGG
GAGATCTCCCGATCCCCTATGGTGCACTCTCAGTACAATCTGCTCTGATGCCGCATAGTTAAGCCAGTAT
CTGCTCCCTGCTTGTGTGTTGGAGGTCGCTGAGTAGTGCGCGAGCAAAATTTAAGCTACAACAAGGCAAG
GCTTGACCGACTTAATTAAGAGGGCCTATTTCCCATGATTCCTTCATATTTGCATATACGATACAAGGCT
GTTAGAGAGATAATTGGAATTAATTTGACTGTAAACACAAAGATATTAGTACAAAATACGTGACGTAGAA
AGTAATAATTTCTTGGGTAGTTTGCAGTTTTAAAATTATGTTTTAAAATGGACTATCATATGCTTACCGT
AACTTGAAAGTATTTCGATTTCTTGGCTTTATATATCTTGTGGAAAGGACGAAACACCGTAATTTCTACT
AAGTGTAGATGGAGACGATATATCGTCTCTTTTTCAATTGCATGAAGAATCTGCTTAGGGTTAGGCGTTT
TGCGCTGCTTCGCGATGTACGGGCCAGATATACGCGTTGACATTGATTATTGACTAGTTATTAATAGTAA
TCAATTACGGGGTCATTAGTTCATAGCCCATATATGGAGTTCCGCGTTACATAACTTACGGTAAATGGCC
CGCCTGGCTGACCGCCCAACGACCCCCGCCCATTGACGTCAATAATGAC
