>Addgene plasmid #84742 | pY027 | addgene partial sequence | sequence record 165203 | CMV-F 5'-CGCAAATGGGCGGTAGGCGTG-3'
CTATATAAGCAGAGCTCTCTGGCTAACTAGAGAACCCACTGCTTACTGGCTTATCGAAATTAATACGACT
CACTATAGGGAGACCCAAGCTGGCTAGCGTTTAAACTTAAGCTTGGTACCGCCACCATGAGCAAGCTGGA
GAAGTTTACAAACTGCTACTCCCTGTCTAAGACCCTGAGGTTCAAGGCCATCCCTGTGGGCAAGACCCAG
GAGAACATCGACAATAAGCGGCTGCTGGTGGAGGACGAGAAGAGAGCCGAGGATTATAAGGGCGTGAAGA
AGCTGCTGGATCGCTACTATCTGTCTTTTATCAACGACGTGCTGCACAGCATCAAGCTGAAGAATCTGAA
CAATTACATCAGCCTGTTCCGGAAGAAAACCAGAACCGAGAAGGAGAATAAGGAGCTGGAGAACCTGGAG
ATCAATCTGCGGAAGGAGATCGCCAAGGCCTTCAAGGGCAACGAGGGCTACAAGTCCCTGTTTAAGAAGG
ATATCATCGAGACAATCCTGCCAGAGTTCCTGGACGATAAGGACGAGATCGCCCTGGTGAACAGCTTCAA
TGGCTTTACCACAGCCTTCACCGGCTTCTTTGATAACAGAGAGAATATGTTTTCCGAGGAGGCCAAGAGC
ACATCCATCGCCTTCAGGTGTATCAACGAGAATCTGACCCGCTACATCTCTAATATGGACATCTTCGAGA
AGGTGGACGCCATCTTTGATAAGCACGAGGTGCAGGAGATCAAGGAGAAGATCCTGAACAGCGACTATGA
TGTGGAGGATTTCTTTGAGGGCGAGTTCTTTAACTTTGTGCTGACACAGGAGGGCATCGACGTGTATAAC
GCCATCATCGGCGGCTTCGTGACCGAGAGCGGCGAGAAGATCAAGGGCCTGAACGAGTACATCAACCTGT
ATAATCAGAAAACCAAGCAGAAGCTGCCTAAGTTTAAGCCACTGTATAAGCAGGTGCTGAGCGATCGGGA
GTCT
