>Addgene plasmid #84742 | pY027 | addgene partial sequence | sequence record 165204 | BGH-rev 5'-TAGAAGGCACAGTCGAGG-3'
GTTTAAACGGGCCCTCTAGACTCGAGCGGCCGCCACTGTGCTGGATATCTGCAGAATTCTTAGGCATAGT
CGGGGACATCATATGGGTATGCATAATCAGGCACGTCGTAGGGATAAGCGTAATCTGGAACATCGTATGG
GTAGGATCCCTTTTTCTTTTTTGCCTGGCCGGCCTTTTTCGTGGCCGCCGGCCTTTTGTGCTTCACGCTG
GTCTGGGCGTACTCCAGCCACTCCTTGTTAGAGATGGCGATCTTCACCTTATCCAGCTTCTCGTCCTCGG
CCTTCTTGAACTGGCCGATGGCCCACAGCACCTTTCTGGCGATGTTATAGGCGCCATTGGCGTCGGCGTT
CTTTGGCAGGATGGCATTCTCCTGGGCCTCATAGTTCCGGCTATCGTAGAAGATGCCGTCGGAGTTCTTC
ACAGGGCTGATCAGAAAATCCACGTCGGTGCGGCCTGTGATGCTGTTCCGCATCTGCAGCATCAGGCTCA
TCAGGGCCATAAAGCTAGAGTAGAAGGCCTTGTCGGACTGCTCGCACAGCAGGGCTCTGATATCGCCCTG
CTGATAATTGATGCCGTACTTGTTGAACAGCTCCTTATAGGCGCTGGTCAGGCACACCTCCTCCCAGTCG
AACACGTTGTTCTTCTTAGGATTCCGGAAGATTCTGATCCGGTTGCCGTAGGAGTACAGCTTCCACTTCT
TGATGTAATCGGCGTCTGTGCGAGAGAAGTTCTTATAGTCCAGGGCAAACTCGAACAGATCCTCCTCGGG
CACGTACATGATCCTGTCAAAGGAGCTGATGAACTTCTTGGAATCGGCGATGCTGGTATACTTGGTTTTC
AGCAGGTTCACAAAGCCGGTAGATGGATCGATCTTGGATGTCAGCCAGGCAGGGATGTAAAAGATGAAGC
CGTTCTGGGTAGACATGGACTTAAAGCTCTCGAACTTATTGGTGATCTGATAGCCCTTCAGGGCGCCGCC
TGTTGC
